Addgene plasmid #241069: pDMJ2-SARS-CoV-2-Spike (BA.2.12.1-8a)
Purpose: Expresses SARS-CoV-2 spike (BA.2.12.1-8a) protein for creating pseudotyped virus
Depositing lab: Jeremy Luban. Depositing organization: University of Massachusetts, Worcester. Publication: Computationally designed proteins mimic antibody immune evasion in viral evolution. Youssef N, Gurev S, Ghantous F, Brock KP, Jaimes JA, Thadani NN, Dauphin A, Sherman AC, Yurkovetskiy L, Soto D, Estanboulieh R, Kotzen B, Notin P, Kollasch AW, Cohen AA, Dross SE, Erasmus J, Fuller DH, Bjorkman PJ, Lemieux JE, Luban J, Seaman MS, Marks DS. Immunity. 2025 May 6:S1074-7613(25)00178-5. doi: 10.1016/j.immuni.2025.04.015. PubMed 40345199.
Backbone
  Vector backbone: pDMJ2
  Vector type: Mammalian Expression
Growth in bacteria
  Bacterial resistance: Ampicillin, 100 μg/mL
  Growth temperature: 37°C
  Growth strain: DH5alpha
  Copy number: High Copy
Gene/Insert
  Gene/Insert name: Spike (BA.2.12.1-8a)
  Species: SARS-CoV-2
  Mutation: K147N,S155R,L452R,F490R,Q493S,S494R,Q498Y,K529L,T19I,L24del,P25del,P26del,A27S,G142D,V213G,G339D,S371F,S373P,S375F,T376A,D405N,R408S,K417N,N440K,S477N,T478K,E484A,N501Y,Y505H,D614G,H655Y,N679K,P681H,S704L,N764K,D796Y,Q954H,N969K
  Entrez Gene: S (a.k.a. GU280_gp02, spike glycoprotein)
  Cloning method: Gene Synthesis
Terms and licenses: Academic/Nonprofit Terms; Industry Terms: Not Available to Industry
How to cite: pDMJ2-SARS-CoV-2-Spike (BA.2.12.1-8a) was a gift from Jeremy Luban (Addgene plasmid # 241069 ; http://n2t.net/addgene:241069 ; RRID:Addgene_241069)
