[The description below was written by a language model from this plasmid's Addgene catalogue record and pLannotate feature annotations shown in this document.]
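Description:
pDMJ2-SARS-CoV-2-Spike (BA.2.12.1-8a) is a 7.4 kb mammalian expression plasmid built on the pDMJ2 backbone that produces a variant SARS-CoV-2 spike glycoprotein for pseudotyping viral particles. In bacteria it is maintained as a high-copy plasmid through a ColE1/pUC-type origin of replication and selected with ampicillin via a β-lactamase gene driven by its own bla promoter. A short fragment of the pBR322 basis-of-mobility region is also annotated in the backbone.

The expression cassette begins with the human cytomegalovirus immediate-early enhancer and promoter. These are followed by a fragment of the HTLV-1 5' LTR and a fragment of modified CMV intron A, leader elements commonly placed upstream of a coding sequence to boost transcript processing and translation. The spike open reading frame, about 3.76 kb and made by gene synthesis, comes next and is terminated by the bovine growth hormone polyadenylation signal. No epitope tag, reporter or mammalian selection marker is annotated.

The insert carries a long list of substitutions and a three-residue N-terminal deletion. Many are typical of the Omicron BA.2 lineage, such as G339D, K417N, N501Y, D614G and P681H. Others sit in the N-terminal and receptor-binding domains, including K147N, S155R, F490R, Q493S, S494R, Q498Y and K529L. The associated publication concerns computationally designed proteins that mimic antibody escape in viral evolution, which suggests that "8a" denotes a designed spike on a BA.2.12.1 background, although the record does not say which changes were designed. The stated use is expression of this spike to create pseudotyped virus; the record does not name the packaging or reporter components or the downstream assays.
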