Features (pLannotate 1.2.2; 10 found; start..end, strand, type, name):
      1..3756    +  CDS            S: SPIKE_SARS2 - Experimental evidence at protein level: Swiss-Prot protein existence level 1. [Spike glycoprotein]: May down-regulate host tetherin (BST2) by lysosomal degradation, thereby counteracting its antiviral activity. From Severe acute respiratory syndrome coronavirus 2 (2019-nCoV) (SARS-CoV-2).
   3779..4003    +  polyA_signal   bGH poly(A) signal: bovine growth hormone polyadenylation signal
   4418..5006    -  rep_origin     ori: high-copy-number ColE1/pMB1/pBR322/pUC origin of replication
   5177..6037    -  CDS            AmpR: β-lactamase; bla; confers resistance to ampicillin, carbenicillin, and related antibiotics
   6038..6142    -  promoter       AmpR promoter: bla
   6182..6239    +  misc_feature   bom (fragment): basis of mobility region from pBR322
   6325..6704    +  enhancer       CMV enhancer: human cytomegalovirus immediate early enhancer
   6705..6908    +  promoter       CMV promoter: human cytomegalovirus (CMV) immediate early promoter
   6997..7224    +  LTR            5' LTR (truncated) (fragment): truncated 5' long terminal repeat (LTR) from human T-cell leukemia virus (HTLV) type 1
   7228..7338    +  intron         CMV intron (fragment): modified intron A from human cytomegalovirus
>Addgene plasmid #241069 | pDMJ2-SARS-CoV-2-Spike (BA.2.12.1-8a) | addgene full sequence | sequence record 486194 | Addgene NGS Result
ATGTTCGTGTTTCTGGTTCTTCTTCCCCTGGTGTCTAGTCAGTGCGTCAACTTGATCACGCGAACACAGA
GCTACACCAATTCCTTTACACGAGGCGTCTACTATCCCGACAAGGTGTTCCGAAGCAGTGTTTTGCACTC
CACGCAGGACCTTTTCTTGCCCTTCTTCTCAAATGTGACTTGGTTTCATGCAATACACGTATCCGGGACT
AATGGCACTAAGAGATTCGACAATCCCGTGTTGCCTTTTAACGACGGCGTGTATTTTGCCAGTACAGAAA
AGAGCAATATTATCCGGGGATGGATCTTCGGCACGACTCTGGATAGTAAAACACAATCCCTGCTGATCGT
GAATAATGCGACAAACGTCGTCATAAAAGTCTGCGAGTTCCAGTTCTGCAACGACCCTTTCCTCGACGTG
TATTACCATAACAACAATAAATCTTGGATGGAACGGGAGTTTCGCGTGTACTCCAGTGCAAATAACTGTA
CTTTTGAGTACGTAAGCCAGCCTTTCCTGATGGACCTCGAAGGGAAACAGGGGAACTTTAAGAACCTGCG
CGAATTCGTGTTCAAGAACATCGACGGTTATTTTAAAATATACAGCAAGCACACCCCTATTAACCTGGGC
AGAGATTTGCCACAAGGTTTTAGCGCCCTGGAACCCCTCGTGGACCTTCCTATCGGCATCAACATCACGC
GCTTCCAAACTCTGCTCGCACTGCATCGGTCTTATCTGACCCCTGGAGATTCATCCTCAGGATGGACCGC
GGGTGCTGCTGCATATTATGTGGGATATCTGCAGCCTAGGACCTTCCTGCTCAAATACAACGAGAACGGC
ACCATCACTGACGCTGTTGATTGCGCGCTGGACCCATTGTCTGAAACCAAATGCACACTGAAAAGCTTCA
CAGTCGAGAAGGGCATTTACCAGACGAGCAACTTCAGAGTTCAGCCCACAGAGAGCATCGTTCGCTTCCC
CAACATTACCAATTTGTGCCCATTCGACGAGGTCTTTAACGCAACTAGATTTGCCAGTGTTTACGCCTGG
AACAGGAAACGGATATCCAATTGCGTGGCCGATTACAGCGTACTGTACAATTTCGCTCCCTTTTTCGCCT
TTAAATGCTACGGTGTCTCCCCTACGAAGCTGAATGATCTGTGCTTTACTAATGTCTATGCGGACAGCTT
CGTTATTAGAGGTAACGAGGTCAGCCAAATCGCCCCAGGGCAGACTGGAAACATAGCCGACTACAATTAC
AAACTGCCAGATGATTTCACCGGCTGCGTCATCGCCTGGAACTCCAATAAGCTCGATAGTAAAGTGGGCG
GCAATTACAACTATCGGTATAGGCTGTTTCGAAAGAGCAACCTGAAACCTTTTGAGCGGGACATTTCAAC
AGAGATCTACCAGGCCGGAAACAAGCCCTGCAACGGGGTCGCCGGGTTCAATTGTTACCGGCCGCTGAGC
CGGTATGGATTTTACCCGACTTACGGCGTTGGCCACCAGCCATATCGGGTGGTGGTGCTGTCATTTGAGC
TGCTTCATGCGCCTGCTACAGTATGTGGGCCTAAACTGTCTACCAATCTGGTGAAAAATAAGTGCGTGAA
CTTCAACTTCAATGGCCTCACCGGGACAGGCGTGTTGACAGAATCCAATAAGAAATTCCTGCCATTCCAG
CAGTTCGGCAGGGATATCGCAGACACGACCGATGCGGTGCGAGATCCCCAGACATTGGAGATTCTGGACA
TTACTCCTTGTTCTTTTGGAGGAGTGAGTGTTATTACTCCCGGCACAAATACCTCAAATCAAGTCGCTGT
GCTGTATCAAGGTGTAAACTGTACCGAGGTCCCCGTGGCTATTCACGCCGACCAGCTGACCCCAACATGG
CGGGTATACAGCACCGGTTCTAATGTATTCCAGACCAGAGCCGGCTGCCTCATTGGAGCCGAGTACGTGA
ACAACTCTTATGAATGTGATATACCGATTGGAGCAGGTATCTGCGCCTCTTATCAGACCCAGACAAAGAG
CCACAGAAGGGCTAGGAGCGTGGCCTCCCAGTCCATAATCGCCTATACAATGTCACTGGGGGCTGAAAAT
CTGGTGGCATACAGTAACAACTCTATCGCTATCCCCACAAATTTTACCATCTCTGTGACTACAGAGATCC
TGCCAGTGTCTATGACTAAAACCTCCGTGGACTGTACCATGTACATCTGTGGTGATAGCACCGAATGTTC
CAACCTGCTCCTGCAGTACGGCAGCTTCTGCACACAGCTGAAGAGGGCACTGACAGGAATCGCCGTCGAA
CAGGATAAGAACACTCAGGAGGTGTTTGCGCAGGTTAAGCAGATTTACAAGACGCCACCAATCAAGTACT
TCGGTGGGTTCAATTTCTCTCAAATTCTGCCTGATCCTTCTAAGCCATCTAAGCGGAGCTTTATAGAGGA
TTTGCTCTTTAATAAGGTGACCCTCGCCGATGCTGGATTTATTAAGCAGTATGGCGACTGTTTGGGAGAC
ATTGCTGCTCGCGATCTGATATGTGCCCAGAAATTCAACGGGCTGACCGTACTCCCACCGCTGCTCACTG
ATGAGATGATCGCACAATATACCAGCGCCCTGCTGGCCGGCACTATTACATCCGGCTGGACGTTCGGAGC
AGGAGCCGCACTGCAAATACCTTTTGCCATGCAGATGGCATATCGCTTCAATGGGATCGGGGTGACCCAG
AACGTCCTGTACGAAAACCAGAAACTTATCGCTAACCAGTTCAATTCCGCCATTGGTAAAATCCAGGACA
GCTTGAGTTCCACAGCCAGCGCCCTCGGGAAATTGCAAGATGTAGTCAATCACAATGCACAAGCCCTGAA
TACTCTCGTCAAGCAACTGTCATCCAAGTTCGGTGCTATATCCTCCGTGCTGAATGATATCCTTAGTAGA
TTGGATAAGGTGGAGGCAGAAGTCCAGATCGACCGGCTTATTACTGGAAGGCTGCAGAGTCTGCAGACGT
ACGTCACGCAGCAGCTTATCAGAGCCGCCGAGATTAGAGCATCTGCGAATCTGGCTGCTACAAAGATGAG
TGAATGCGTGCTCGGGCAATCAAAGCGGGTCGACTTTTGTGGGAAGGGGTACCACCTCATGAGCTTCCCC
CAATCCGCCCCACATGGCGTTGTGTTCCTGCATGTTACTTACGTTCCCGCTCAAGAGAAGAACTTTACTA
CCGCTCCGGCGATCTGCCACGACGGTAAGGCACACTTTCCACGCGAAGGCGTCTTTGTTAGCAATGGAAC
ACACTGGTTTGTTACCCAGAGGAACTTTTATGAGCCCCAGATAATCACAACCGACAACACATTCGTATCT
GGGAACTGTGACGTAGTTATTGGGATCGTGAACAACACCGTGTACGATCCTCTCCAACCGGAACTTGACT
CTTTCAAGGAGGAACTGGATAAGTACTTTAAGAATCACACCTCACCCGATGTTGACCTCGGCGACATTTC
AGGAATTAATGCTAGCGTGGTGAACATCCAGAAAGAGATTGATAGACTTAACGAAGTGGCCAAGAACCTC
AACGAATCACTTATTGACCTGCAGGAGCTGGGAAAATATGAGCAGTACATTAAATGGCCTTGGTACATTT
GGCTGGGCTTTATAGCAGGCCTGATCGCTATCGTCATGGTGACCATCATGCTTTGTTGTATGACTAGCTG
CTGCAGCTGCCTCAAGGGCTGTTGTAGCTGCGGCTCTTGCTGTAAATAATGATGAGGATCCAGATCTGCT
GTGCCTTCTAGTTGCCAGCCATCTGTTGTTTGCCCCTCCCCCGTGCCTTCCTTGACCCTGGAAGGTGCCA
CTCCCACTGTCCTTTCCTAATAAAATGAGGAAATTGCATCGCATTGTCTGAGTAGGTGTCATTCTATTCT
GGGGGGTGGGGTGGGGCAGGACAGCAAGGGGGAGGATTGGGAAGACAATAGCAGGCATGCTGGGGATGCG
GTGGGCTCTATGGGTACCCAGGTGCTGAAGAATTGACCCGGTTCCTCCTGGGCCAGAAAGAAGCAGGCAC
ATCCCCTTCTCTGTGACACACCCTGTCCACGCCCCTGGTTCTTAGTTCCAGCCCCACTCATAGGACACTC
ATAGCTCAGGAGGGCTCCGCCTTCAATCCCACCCGCTAAAGTACTTGGAGCGGTCTCTCCCTCCCTCATC
AGCCCACCAAACCAAACCTAGCCTCCAAGAGTGGGAAGAAATTAAAGCAAGATAGGCTATTAAGTGCAGA
GGGAGAGAAAATGCCTCCAACATGTGAGGAAGTAATGAGAGAAATCATAGAATTTTAAGGCCATGATTTA
AGGCCAATCGGAAAGAACATGTGAGCAAAAGGCCAGCAAAAGGCCAGGAACCGTAAAAAGGCCGCGTTGC
TGGCGTTTTTCCATAGGCTCCGCCCCCCTGACGAGCATCACAAAAATCGACGCTCAAGTCAGAGGTGGCG
AAACCCGACAGGACTATAAAGATACCAGGCGTTTCCCCCTGGAAGCTCCCTCGTGCGCTCTCCTGTTCCG
ACCCTGCCGCTTACCGGATACCTGTCCGCCTTTCTCCCTTCGGGAAGCGTGGCGCTTTCTCATAGCTCAC
GCTGTAGGTATCTCAGTTCGGTGTAGGTCGTTCGCTCCAAGCTGGGCTGTGTGCACGAACCCCCCGTTCA
GCCCGACCGCTGCGCCTTATCCGGTAACTATCGTCTTGAGTCCAACCCGGTAAGACACGACTTATCGCCA
CTGGCAGCAGCCACTGGTAACAGGATTAGCAGAGCGAGGTATGTAGGCGGTGCTACAGAGTTCTTGAAGT
GGTGGCCTAACTACGGCTACACTAGAAGAACAGTATTTGGTATCTGCGCTCTGCTGAAGCCAGTTACCTT
CGGAAAAAGAGTTGGTAGCTCTTGATCCGGCAAACAAACCACCGCTGGTAGCGGTGGTTTTTTTGTTTGC
AAGCAGCAGATTACGCGCAGAAAAAAAGGATCTCAAGAAGATCCTTTGATCTTTTCTACGGGGTCTGACG
CTCAGTGGAACGAAAACTCACGTTAAGGGATTTTGGTCATGAGATTATCAAAAAGGATCTTCACCTAGAT
CCTTTTAAATTAAAAATGAAGTTTTAAATCAATCTAAAGTATATATGAGTAAACTTGGTCTGACAGTTAC
CAATGCTTAATCAGTGAGGCACCTATCTCAGCGATCTGTCTATTTCGTTCATCCATAGTTGCCTGACTCC
CCGTCGTGTAGATAACTACGATACGGGAGGGCTTACCATCTGGCCCCAGTGCTGCAATGATACCGCGAGA
CCCACGCTCACCGGCTCCAGATTTATCAGCAATAAACCAGCCAGCCGGAAGGGCCGAGCGCAGAAGTGGT
CCTGCAACTTTATCCGCCTCCATCCAGTCTATTAATTGTTGCCGGGAAGCTAGAGTAAGTAGTTCGCCAG
TTAATAGTTTGCGCAACGTTGTTGCCATTGCTACAGGCATCGTGGTGTCACGCTCGTCGTTTGGTATGGC
TTCATTCAGCTCCGGTTCCCAACGATCAAGGCGAGTTACATGATCCCCCATGTTGTGCAAAAAAGCGGTT
AGCTCCTTCGGTCCTCCGATCGTTGTCAGAAGTAAGTTGGCCGCAGTGTTATCACTCATGGTTATGGCAG
CACTGCATAATTCTCTTACTGTCATGCCATCCGTAAGATGCTTTTCTGTGACTGGTGAGTACTCAACCAA
GTCATTCTGAGAATAGTGTATGCGGCGACCGAGTTGCTCTTGCCCGGCGTCAATACGGGATAATACCGCG
CCACATAGCAGAACTTTAAAAGTGCTCATCATTGGAAAACGTTCTTCGGGGCGAAAACTCTCAAGGATCT
TACCGCTGTTGAGATCCAGTTCGATGTAACCCACTCGTGCACCCAACTGATCTTCAGCATCTTTTACTTT
CACCAGCGTTTCTGGGTGAGCAAAAACAGGAAGGCAAAATGCCGCAAAAAAGGGAATAAGGGCGACACGG
AAATGTTGAATACTCATACTCTTCCTTTTTCAATATTATTGAAGCATTTATCAGGGTTATTGTCTCATGA
GCGGATACATATTTGAATGTATTTAGAAAAATAAACAAATAGGGGTTCCGCGCACATTTCCCCGAAAAGT
GCCACCTGACGTCCCAATGATTGCACCATATGCGGTGTGAAATACCGCACAGATGCGTAAGGAGAAAATA
CCGCATCAGATTGGCTATTGGCCATTGCATACGTTGTATCCATATCATAATATGTACATTTATATTGGCT
CATGTCCAACATTACCGCCATGTTGACATTGATTATTGACTAGTTATTAATAGTAATCAATTACGGGGTC
ATTAGTTCATAGCCCATATATGGAGTTCCGCGTTACATAACTTACGGTAAATGGCCCGCCTGGCTGACCG
CCCAACGACCCCCGCCCATTGACGTCAATAATGACGTATGTTCCCATAGTAACGCCAATAGGGACTTTCC
ATTGACGTCAATGGGTGGAGTATTTACGGTAAACTGCCCACTTGGCAGTACATCAAGTGTATCATATGCC
AAGTACGCCCCCTATTGACGTCAATGACGGTAAATGGCCCGCCTGGCATTATGCCCAGTACATGACCTTA
TGGGACTTTCCTACTTGGCAGTACATCTACGTATTAGTCATCGCTATTACCATGGTGATGCGGTTTTGGC
AGTACATCAATGGGCGTGGATAGCGGTTTGACTCACGGGGATTTCCAAGTCTCCACCCCATTGACGTCAA
TGGGAGTTTGTTTTGGCACCAAAATCAACGGGACTTTCCAAAATGTCGTAACAACTCCGCCCCATTGACG
CAAATGGGCGGTAGGCGTGTACGGTGGGAGGTCTATATAAGCAGAGCTCGTTTAGTGAACCGTCAGATCG
CCTGGAGACGCCATCCACGCTGTTTTGACCTCCATAGAAGACACCGGGACCGATCCAGCCTCCATCGGCT
CGCATCTCTCCTTCACGCGCCCGCCGCCCTACCTGAGGCCGCCATCCACGCCGGTTGAGTCGCGTTCTGC
CGCCTCCCGCCTGTGGTGCCTCCTGAACTGCGTCCGCCGTCTAGGTAAGTTTAAAGCTCAGGTCGAGACC
GGGCCTTTGTCCGGCGCTCCCTTGGAGCCTACCTAGACTCAGCCGGCTCTCCACGCTTTGCCTGACCCTG
CTTGCTCAACTCTAGTTAACGGTGGAGGGCAGTGTAGTCTGAGCAGTACTCGTTGCTGCCGCGCGCGCCA
CCAGACATAATAGCTGACAGACTAACAGACTGTTCCTTTCCATGGGTCTTTTCTGCAGTCACCGTCGTCG
ACACGTGTGATCAGATATCGCGGCCGCTCTAGA
